Addgene plasmid #142744: TFORF1167
Purpose: Lentiviral vector for overexpressing transcription factor ORFs with unique 24-bp barcodes. Barcodes facilitate identification of transcription factors in pooled screens.
Depositing lab: Feng Zhang. Depositing organization: Broad Institute. Publication: A transcription factor atlas of directed differentiation. Joung J, Ma S, Tay T, Geiger-Schuller KR, Kirchgatterer PC, Verdine VK, Guo B, Arias-Garcia MA, Allen WE, Singh A, Kuksenko O, Abudayyeh OO, Gootenberg JS, Fu Z, Macrae RK, Buenrostro JD, Regev A, Zhang F. Cell. 2023 Jan 5;186(1):209-229.e26. doi: 10.1016/j.cell.2022.11.026. PubMed 36608654.
Backbone
  Vector backbone: pLX_TRC317
  Backbone manufacturer: Broad Institute Genetic Perturbation Platform
  Backbone size w/o insert (bp): 8264
  Vector type: Mammalian Expression, Lentiviral
  Selectable markers: Puromycin
Growth in bacteria
  Bacterial resistance: Ampicillin, 100 μg/mL
  Growth temperature: 37°C
  Growth strain: NEB Stable
  Copy number: High Copy
Gene/Insert
  Gene/Insert name: EBF3
  Species: H. sapiens (human)
  Insert size (bp): 1892
  Entrez Gene: EBF3 (a.k.a. COE3, EBF-3, HADDS, O/E-2, OE-2)
  Promoter: EF1a
  Cloning method: Unknown
  Sequencing primers: 5′ GGGTGGAGACTGAAGTTAGGCCAG; 3′ CACATAGCGTAAAAGGAGCAACATAG
Terms and licenses: Academic/Nonprofit Terms; Industry Terms: Not Available to Industry
Depositor comments: XM_005252668,ENST00000355311 . The transcription factor ORF portion of this plasmid was synthesized by Genewiz. Please test multiple small colonies in case of plasmid recombination. To make this collection available in a timely manner, a portion of this collection was not fully sequenced by Addgene. If an Addgene verified full plasmid sequence is not available, please contact us prior to placing an order to request the full sequence.
How to cite: TFORF1167 was a gift from Feng Zhang (Addgene plasmid # 142744 ; http://n2t.net/addgene:142744 ; RRID:Addgene_142744)
