[The description below was written by a language model from this plasmid's Addgene catalogue record and pLannotate feature annotations shown in this document.]
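Description:
TFORF1167 is a third-generation-style, self-inactivating lentiviral expression plasmid built on the pLX_TRC317 backbone and carrying the human transcription factor EBF3 (also called COE3), a transcriptional activator. It belongs to a barcoded transcription factor ORF collection in which each clone carries a unique 24-bp barcode, so that the overexpressed factor can be identified in pooled screens. The barcode is not annotated as a separate feature in the table, so its exact position is not stated. In bacteria the plasmid replicates from a high-copy ColE1/pUC-type origin and is selected with ampicillin through the bla gene. An f1 origin and remnants of a lacZα/lac promoter cloning region flanked by T7 and T3 promoters are also present. The depositor notes that the plasmid can recombine, a common issue for LTR-containing vectors.

The viral genome is transcribed from an RSV promoter fused to a truncated HIV-1 5' LTR, followed by the Ψ packaging signal with a gag fragment and the Rev response element for Rev-dependent nuclear export. It ends in a ΔU3 3' LTR that inactivates LTR promoter activity after integration, followed by an SV40 polyadenylation signal. Within this unit, an SV40 early promoter drives puromycin N-acetyltransferase for selection of transduced mammalian cells. A cPPT/CTS element, which aids nuclear import of the viral genome, lies downstream of this cassette. The EF-1α promoter then drives constitutive expression of the EBF3 ORF, and a WPRE downstream enhances transcript stability and expression. A short U6 promoter fragment annotated between the ORF and the WPRE appears to be residual sequence rather than a functional unit. The construct is intended for lentiviral delivery and overexpression of EBF3, for example in directed differentiation screens.
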