Features (pLannotate 1.2.2; 31 found; start..end, strand, type, name):
      5..231     +  promoter       RSV promoter: Rous sarcoma virus enhancer/promoter
    232..412     +  LTR            5' LTR (truncated): truncated 5' long terminal repeat (LTR) from HIV-1
    459..584     +  misc_feature   HIV-1 Ψ: packaging signal of human immunodeficiency virus type 1
    568..931     +  CDS            HIV-1 gag (fragment): gag protein from human immunodeficiency virus 1; gag
   1077..1310    +  misc_feature   RRE: The Rev response element (RRE) of HIV-1 allows for Rev-dependent mRNA export from the nucleus to the cytoplasm.
   1687..1713    +  CDS            Rev (fragment): human immunodeficiency virus 1 (HIV-1) Rev protein; rev; enhances nuclear export of unspliced and incompletely spliced viral mRNAs
   1720..1743    +  promoter       SV40 promoter (fragment): SV40 early promoter
   1744..1815    +  promoter       SV40 promoter (fragment): SV40 enhancer and early promoter
   1839..1974    +  rep_origin     SV40 ori: SV40 origin of replication
   2020..2616    +  CDS            PuroR (fragment): puromycin N-acetyltransferase; pac from Streptomyces; confers resistance to puromycin
   2665..2782    +  misc_feature   cPPT/CTS: central polypurine tract and central termination sequence of HIV-1
   2847..2913    +  CDS            small t antigen (fragment): SV40 (simian virus 40) small t antigen
   2920..4098    +  promoter       EF-1α promoter: strong constitutive promoter for human elongation factor EF-1α
   4115..5902    +  CDS            EBF3: COE3_HUMAN - Also known as COE3. Experimental evidence at protein level: Swiss-Prot protein existence level 1. Transcriptional activator (PubMed:28017373, PubMed:28017372, PubMed:28017370). Recognizes variations of the palindromic sequence 5'- ATTCCCNNGGGAATT-3' (By similarity). From Homo sapiens (Human).
   5918..5971    +  promoter       U6 promoter (fragment): RNA polymerase III promoter for human U6 snRNA
   6013..6601    +  misc_feature   WPRE: woodchuck hepatitis virus posttranscriptional regulatory element
   6652..6671    +  misc_feature   cPPT/CTS (fragment): central polypurine tract and central termination sequence of HIV-1
   6673..6906    +  LTR            3' LTR (ΔU3): self-inactivating 3' long terminal repeat (LTR) from HIV-1
   6984..7105    +  polyA_signal   SV40 poly(A) signal: SV40 polyadenylation signal
   7145..7280    +  rep_origin     SV40 ori: SV40 origin of replication
   7301..7319    -  promoter       T7 promoter: promoter for bacteriophage T7 RNA polymerase
   7327..7482    +  CDS            lacZα (fragment): LacZα fragment of β-galactosidase; lacZ fragment
   7487..7915    +  rep_origin     f1 ori (sequence partly withheld): f1 bacteriophage origin of replication; arrow indicates direction of (+) strand synthesis
   7968..8072    +  promoter       AmpR promoter: bla
   8073..8933    +  CDS            AmpR: β-lactamase; bla; confers resistance to ampicillin, carbenicillin, and related antibiotics
   9104..9692    +  rep_origin     ori: high-copy-number ColE1/pMB1/pBR322/pUC origin of replication
   9875..9967    +  CDS            lacI (fragment): lac repressor; lacI; The lac repressor binds to the lac operator to inhibit transcription in E. coli. This inhibition can be relieved by adding lactose or isopropyl-β-D-thiogalactopyranoside (IPTG).
   9980..10001   +  protein_bind   CAP binding site: CAP binding activates transcription in the presence of cAMP. E. coli catabolite activator protein
  10016..10046   +  promoter       lac promoter: promoter for the E. coli lac operon
  10054..10070   +  protein_bind   lac operator: The lac repressor binds to the lac operator to inhibit transcription in E. coli. This inhibition can be relieved by adding lactose or isopropyl-β-D-thiogalactopyranoside (IPTG). lac repressor encoded by lacI
  10115..10133   +  promoter       T3 promoter: promoter for bacteriophage T3 RNA polymerase
>Addgene plasmid #142744 | TFORF1167 | addgene full sequence | sequence record 395819 | Addgene NGS Result
TTAATGTAGTCTTATGCAATACTCTTGTAGTCTTGCAACATGGTAACGATGAGTTAGCAACATGCCTTAC
AAGGAGAGAAAAAGCACCGTGCATGCCGATTGGTGGAAGTAAGGTGGTACGATCGTGCCTTATTAGGAAG
GCAACAGACGGGTCTGACATGGATTGGACGAACCACTGAATTGCCGCATTGCAGAGATATTGTATTTAAG
TGCCTAGCTCGATACATAAACGGGTCTCTCTGGTTAGACCAGATCTGAGCCTGGGAGCTCTCTGGCTAAC
TAGGGAACCCACTGCTTAAGCCTCAATAAAGCTTGCCTTGAGTGCTTCAAGTAGTGTGTGCCCGTCTGTT
GTGTGACTCTGGTAACTAGAGATCCCTCAGACCCTTTTAGTCAGTGTGGAAAATCTCTAGCAGTGGCGCC
CGAACAGGGACTTGAAAGCGAAAGGGAAACCAGAGGAGCTCTCTCGACGCAGGACTCGGCTTGCTGAAGC
GCGCACGGCAAGAGGCGAGGGGCGGCGACTGGTGAGTACGCCAAAAATTTTGACTAGCGGAGGCTAGAAG
GAGAGAGATGGGTGCGAGAGCGTCAGTATTAAGCGGGGGAGAATTAGATCGCGATGGGAAAAAATTCGGT
TAAGGCCAGGGGGAAAGAAAAAATATAAATTAAAACATATAGTATGGGCAAGCAGGGAGCTAGAACGATT
CGCAGTTAATCCTGGCCTGTTAGAAACATCAGAAGGCTGTAGACAAATACTGGGACAGCTACAACCATCC
CTTCAGACAGGATCAGAAGAACTTAGATCATTATATAATACAGTAGCAACCCTCTATTGTGTGCATCAAA
GGATAGAGATAAAAGACACCAAGGAAGCTTTAGACAAGATAGAGGAAGAGCAAAACAAAAGTAAGACCAC
CGCACAGCAAGCGGCCGCTGATCTTCAGACCTGGAGGAGGAGATATGAGGGACAATTGGAGAAGTGAATT
ATATAAATATAAAGTAGTAAAAATTGAACCATTAGGAGTAGCACCCACCAAGGCAAAGAGAAGAGTGGTG
CAGAGAGAAAAAAGAGCAGTGGGAATAGGAGCTTTGTTCCTTGGGTTCTTGGGAGCAGCAGGAAGCACTA
TGGGCGCAGCGTCAATGACGCTGACGGTACAGGCCAGACAATTATTGTCTGGTATAGTGCAGCAGCAGAA
CAATTTGCTGAGGGCTATTGAGGCGCAACAGCATCTGTTGCAACTCACAGTCTGGGGCATCAAGCAGCTC
CAGGCAAGAATCCTGGCTGTGGAAAGATACCTAAAGGATCAACAGCTCCTGGGGATTTGGGGTTGCTCTG
GAAAACTCATTTGCACCACTGCTGTGCCTTGGAATGCTAGTTGGAGTAATAAATCTCTGGAACAGATTTG
GAATCACACGACCTGGATGGAGTGGGACAGAGAAATTAACAATTACACAAGCTTAATACACTCCTTAATT
GAAGAATCGCAAAACCAGCAAGAAAAGAATGAACAAGAATTATTGGAATTAGATAAATGGGCAAGTTTGT
GGAATTGGTTTAACATAACAAATTGGCTGTGGTATATAAAATTATTCATAATGATAGTAGGAGGCTTGGT
AGGTTTAAGAATAGTTTTTGCTGTACTTTCTATAGTGAATAGAGTTAGGCAGGGATATTCACCATTATCG
TTTCAGACCCACCTCCCAACCCCGAGGGGACCCATGCATTGCATCTCAATTAGTCAGCAACCAGGTGTGG
AAAGTCCCCAGGCTCCCCAGCAGGCAGAAGTATGCAAAGCATGCGTCTCAATTAGTCAGCAACCATAGTC
CCGCCCCTAACTCCGCCCATCCCGCCCCTAACTCCGCCCAGTTCCGCCCATTCTCCGCCCCATGGCTGAC
TAATTTTTTTTATTTATGCAGAGGCCGAGGCCGCCTCGGCCTCTGAGCTATTCCAGAAGTAGTGAGGAGG
CTTTTTTGGAGGCCTAGGCTTTTGCAAAAAGCTTTCTAGAGGTACCACCGGAGCTTACCATGACCGAGTA
CAAGCCCACGGTGCGCCTCGCCACCCGCGACGACGTCCCCAGGGCCGTACGCACCCTCGCCGCCGCGTTC
GCCGACTACCCCGCCACGCGCCACACCGTCGATCCGGACCGCCACATCGAGCGGGTCACCGAGCTGCAAG
AACTCTTCCTCACGCGCGTCGGGCTCGACATCGGCAAGGTGTGGGTCGCGGACGACGGCGCCGCCGTGGC
GGTCTGGACCACGCCGGAGAGCGTCGAAGCGGGGGCGGTGTTCGCCGAGATCGGCCCGCGCATGGCCGAG
TTGAGCGGTTCCCGGCTGGCCGCGCAGCAACAGATGGAAGGCCTCCTGGCGCCGCACCGGCCCAAGGAGC
CCGCGTGGTTCCTGGCCACCGTCGGCGTCTCGCCCGACCACCAGGGCAAGGGTCTGGGCAGCGCCGTCGT
GCTCCCCGGAGTGGAGGCGGCCGAGCGCGCCGGGGTGCCCGCCTTCCTGGAGACCTCCGCGCCCCGCAAC
CTCCCCTTCTACGAGCGGCTCGGCTTCACCGTCACCGCCGACGTCGAGGTGCCCGAAGGACCGCGCACCT
GGTGCATGACCCGCAAGCCCGGTGCCAGTTAACGAATTCTAGATCTTGAGACAAATGGCAGTATTCATCC
ACAATTTTAAAAGAAAAGGGGGGATTGGGGGGTACAGTGCAGGGGAAAGAATAGTAGACATAATAGCAAC
AGACATACAAACTAAAGAATTACAAAAACAAATTACAAAAATTCAAAATTTTCGGGTTTATTACAGGGAC
AGCAGAGATCCACTTTGGCGCCGGCTCGAGGCCTGCAGGTGCAAAGATGGATAAAGTTTTAAACAGAGAG
GAATCTTTGCAGCTAATGGACCTTCTAGGTCTTGAAAGGAGTGGGAATTGGCTCCGGTGCCCGTCAGTGG
GCAGAGCGCACATCGCCCACAGTCCCCGAGAAGTTGGGGGGAGGGGTCGGCAATTGAACCGGTGCCTAGA
GAAGGTGGCGCGGGGTAAACTGGGAAAGTGATGTCGTGTACTGGCTCCGCCTTTTTCCCGAGGGTGGGGG
AGAACCGTATATAAGTGCAGTAGTCGCCGTGAACGTTCTTTTTCGCAACGGGTTTGCCGCCAGAACACAG
GTAAGTGCCGTGTGTGGTTCCCGCGGGCCTGGCCTCTTTACGGGTTATGGCCCTTGCGTGCCTTGAATTA
CTTCCACCTGGCTGCAGTACGTGATTCTTGATCCCGAGCTTCGGGTTGGAAGTGGGTGGGAGAGTTCGAG
GCCTTGCGCTTAAGGAGCCCCTTCGCCTCGTGCTTGAGTTGAGGCCTGGCCTGGGCGCTGGGGCCGCCGC
GTGCGAATCTGGTGGCACCTTCGCGCCTGTCTCGCTGCTTTCGATAAGTCTCTAGCCATTTAAAATTTTT
GATGACCTGCTGCGACGCTTTTTTTCTGGCAAGATAGTCTTGTAAATGCGGGCCAAGATCTGCACACTGG
TATTTCGGTTTTTGGGGCCGCGGGCGGCGACGGGGCCCGTGCGTCCCAGCGCACATGTTCGGCGAGGCGG
GGCCTGCGAGCGCGGCCACCGAGAATCGGACGGGGGTAGTCTCAAGCTGGCCGGCCTGCTCTGGTGCCTG
GCCTCGCGCCGCCGTGTATCGCCCCGCCCTGGGCGGCAAGGCTGGCCCGGTCGGCACCAGTTGCGTGAGC
GGAAAGATGGCCGCTTCCCGGCCCTGCTGCAGGGAGCTCAAAATGGAGGACGCGGCGCTCGGGAGAGCGG
GCGGGTGAGTCACCCACACAAAGGAAAAGGGCCTTTCCGTCCTCAGCCGTCGCTTCATGTGACTCCACGG
AGTACCGGGCGCCGTCCAGGCACCTCGATTAGTTCTCGAGCTTTTGGAGTACGTCGTCTTTAGGTTGGGG
GGAGGGGTTTTATGCGATGGAGTTTCCCCACACTGAGTGGGTGGAGACTGAAGTTAGGCCAGCTTGGCAC
TTGATGTAATTCTCCTTGGAATTTGCCCTTTTTGAGTTTGGATCTTGGTTCATTCTCAAGCCTCAGACAG
TGGTTCAAAGTTTTTTTCTTCCATTTCAGGTGTCGTGAGGCTAGCACCGCCACCATGTTTGGGATTCAGG
AGAATATTCCGCGCGGGGGGACGACCATGAAGGAGGAGCCGCTGGGCAGCGGCATGAACCCGGTGCGCTC
GTGGATGCACACGGCGGGCGTGGTGGACGCCAACACGGCCGCCCAGAGCGGCGTGGGGCTGGCGCGGGCG
CACTTCGAGAAGCAGCCGCCTTCCAACCTCCGGAAATCCAATTTCTTCCACTTCGTGCTGGCGCTCTACG
ATAGGCAGGGGCAGCCGGTGGAGATTGAAAGGACCGCTTTTGTGGACTTTGTGGAGAAAGAGAAAGAGCC
AAACAACGAGAAAACCAACAACGGCATCCACTATAAACTCCAGTTATTGTACAGCAACGGAGTCAGAACA
GAGCAAGATCTGTATGTTCGCCTCATAGATTCAATGACCAAACAGGCCATCGTCTACGAGGGCCAGGACA
AGAACCCGGAGATGTGCCGTGTGCTGCTGACCCACGAGATCATGTGCAGCCGGTGCTGTGACAAGAAAAG
TTGTGGCAATAGAAACGAAACGCCCTCAGACCCTGTAATCATTGACAGATTCTTTCTAAAGTTTTTCCTC
AAGTGCAATCAGAACTGTTTGAAGAATGCAGGCAACCCTCGAGATATGCGGAGATTCCAGGTTGTTGTAT
CGACAACAGTCAACGTGGACGGCCACGTGCTGGCCGTGTCAGACAACATGTTTGTGCACAACAATTCCAA
ACACGGGAGGCGGGCCCGCCGCCTAGACCCGTCAGAAGGTACGGCCCCTTCTTATCTGGAAAATGCCACT
CCGTGCATCAAGGCCATCAGTCCCAGTGAAGGCTGGACCACGGGGGGTGCCACCGTCATCATAATTGGCG
ACAACTTCTTTGACGGGCTGCAAGTTGTATTCGGAACTATGTTGGTGTGGAGCGAGCTGATAACTCCCCA
TGCCATCCGAGTCCAGACCCCGCCGAGGCACATTCCTGGCGTCGTCGAAGTGACCCTCTCCTACAAATCC
AAGCAGTTCTGCAAAGGTGCTCCTGGGCGCTTTGTCTACACCGCCCTTAATGAACCAACCATAGATTACG
GCTTTCAGAGGTTGCAGAAAGTGATCCCAAGACATCCGGGTGATCCCGAAAGGTTACCCAAGGAGGTGTT
ACTGAAGCGGGCGGCGGACCTGGTGGAAGCCTTATACGGAATGCCTCACAACAACCAGGAGATCATCTTG
AAGCGAGCGGCGGACATCGCCGAGGCGCTGTACAGCGTTCCCCGCAATCACAACCAGATCCCCACCCTGG
GCAACAACCCTGCACACACGGGCATGATGGGCGTCAACTCCTTCAGCAGCCAGCTAGCCGTCAACGTGTC
AGAGACGTCACAAGCCAACGACCAAGTCGGCTACAGTCGCAATACAAGCAGCGTGTCCCCGCGAGGCTAC
GTCCCCAGCAGTACTCCCCAGCAGTCCAATTACAACACAGTCAGCACTAGCATGAATGGATATGGAAGTG
GCGCCATGGCCAGTCTAGGGGTCCCTGGCTCGCCTGGATTTCTTAATGGCTCCTCCGCTAACTCTCCCTA
CGGCATAGTGCCGTCCAGCCCCACCATGGCAGCCTCTTCGGTCACCCTCCCTTCAAACTGTAGCAGCACA
CACGGCATTTTCTCATTCTCACCTGCCAATGTCATCTCCGCAGTGAAACAGAAGAGCGCCTTCGCGCCCG
TGGTCCGGCCCCAAGCCTCTCCTCCTCCTTCCTGCACCAGCGCCAACGGGAATGGACTGCAAGCTATGTC
TGGGCTGGTAGTCCCGCCAATGTAGTAATGAACTAGTCCGTAACTTGAAAGTATTTCGATTTCTTGGCTT
TATATATCTTGTGGAAAGGACGACGATCACCACGCCAGCTAGCGATCACGCGTTAAGTCGACAATCAACC
TCTGGATTACAAAATTTGTGAAAGATTGACTGGTATTCTTAACTATGTTGCTCCTTTTACGCTATGTGGA
TACGCTGCTTTAATGCCTTTGTATCATGCTATTGCTTCCCGTATGGCTTTCATTTTCTCCTCCTTGTATA
AATCCTGGTTGCTGTCTCTTTATGAGGAGTTGTGGCCCGTTGTCAGGCAACGTGGCGTGGTGTGCACTGT
GTTTGCTGACGCAACCCCCACTGGTTGGGGCATTGCCACCACCTGTCAGCTCCTTTCCGGGACTTTCGCT
TTCCCCCTCCCTATTGCCACGGCGGAACTCATCGCCGCCTGCCTTGCCCGCTGCTGGACAGGGGCTCGGC
TGTTGGGCACTGACAATTCCGTGGTGTTGTCGGGGAAATCATCGTCCTTTCCTTGGCTGCTCGCCTGTGT
TGCCACCTGGATTCTGCGCGGGACGTCCTTCTGCTACGTCCCTTCGGCCCTCAATCCAGCGGACCTTCCT
TCCCGCGGCCTGCTGCCGGCTCTGCGGCCTCTTCCGCGTCTTCGCCTTCGCCCTCAGACGAGTCGGATCT
CCCTTTGGGCCGCCTCCCCGCGTCGACTTTAAGACCAATGACTTACAAGGCAGCTGTAGATCTTAGCCAC
TTTTTAAAAGAAAAGGGGGGACTGGAAGGGCTAATTCACTCCCAACGAAGACAAGATCTGCTTTTTGCTT
GTACTGGGTCTCTCTGGTTAGACCAGATCTGAGCCTGGGAGCTCTCTGGCTAACTAGGGAACCCACTGCT
TAAGCCTCAATAAAGCTTGCCTTGAGTGCTTCAAGTAGTGTGTGCCCGTCTGTTGTGTGACTCTGGTAAC
TAGAGATCCCTCAGACCCTTTTAGTCAGTGTGGAAAATCTCTAGCAGTACGTATAGTAGTTCATGTCATC
TTATTATTCAGTATTTATAACTTGCAAAGAAATGAATATCAGAGAGTGAGAGGAACTTGTTTATTGCAGC
TTATAATGGTTACAAATAAAGCAATAGCATCACAAATTTCACAAATAAAGCATTTTTTTCACTGCATTCT
AGTTGTGGTTTGTCCAAACTCATCAATGTATCTTATCATGTCTGGCTCTAGCTATCCCGCCCCTAACTCC
GCCCATCCCGCCCCTAACTCCGCCCAGTTCCGCCCATTCTCCGCCCCATGGCTGACTAATTTTTTTTATT
TATGCAGAGGCCGAGGCCGCCTCGGCCTCTGAGCTATTCCAGAAGTAGTGAGGAGGCTTTTTTGGAGGCC
TAGGGACGTACCCAATTCGCCCTATAGTGAGTCGTATTACGCGCGCTCACTGGCCGTCGTTTTACAACGT
CGTGACTGGGAAAACCCTGGCGTTACCCAACTTAATCGCCTTGCAGCACATCCCCCTTTCGCCAGCTGGC
GTAATAGCGAAGAGGCCCGCACCGATCGCCCTTCCCAACAGTTGCGCAGCCTGAATGGCGAATGGG
[124 nt withheld, positions 7487-7610]
C
[91 nt withheld, positions 7612-7702]
A
[49 nt withheld, positions 7704-7752]
CCTTTGACGTTGGAGTCCACGTTCTTT
[37 nt withheld, positions 7780-7816]
ACCCTATCTCGGTCTATTCTTTTGATTTATAAGGGATTTTGCCGATTTCGGCCTATTGGTTAAAAAATGA
GCTGATTTAACAAAAATTTAACGCGAATTTTAACAAAATATTAACGCTTACAATTTAGGTGGCACTTTTC
GGGGAAATGTGCGCGGAACCCCTATTTGTTTATTTTTCTAAATACATTCAAATATGTATCCGCTCATGAG
ACAATAACCCTGATAAATGCTTCAATAATATTGAAAAAGGAAGAGTATGAGTATTCAACATTTCCGTGTC
GCCCTTATTCCCTTTTTTGCGGCATTTTGCCTTCCTGTTTTTGCTCACCCAGAAACGCTGGTGAAAGTAA
AAGATGCTGAAGATCAGTTGGGTGCACGAGTGGGTTACATCGAACTGGATCTCAACAGCGGTAAGATCCT
TGAGAGTTTTCGCCCCGAAGAACGTTTTCCAATGATGAGCACTTTTAAAGTTCTGCTATGTGGCGCGGTA
TTATCCCGTATTGACGCCGGGCAAGAGCAACTCGGTCGCCGCATACACTATTCTCAGAATGACTTGGTTG
AGTACTCACCAGTCACAGAAAAGCATCTTACGGATGGCATGACAGTAAGAGAATTATGCAGTGCTGCCAT
AACCATGAGTGATAACACTGCGGCCAACTTACTTCTGACAACGATCGGAGGACCGAAGGAGCTAACCGCT
TTTTTGCACAACATGGGGGATCATGTAACTCGCCTTGATCGTTGGGAACCGGAGCTGAATGAAGCCATAC
CAAACGACGAGCGTGACACCACGATGCCTGTAGCAATGGCAACAACGTTGCGCAAACTATTAACTGGCGA
ACTACTTACTCTAGCTTCCCGGCAACAATTAATAGACTGGATGGAGGCGGATAAAGTTGCAGGACCACTT
CTGCGCTCGGCCCTTCCGGCTGGCTGGTTTATTGCTGATAAATCTGGAGCCGGTGAGCGTGGGTCTCGCG
GTATCATTGCAGCACTGGGGCCAGATGGTAAGCCCTCCCGTATCGTAGTTATCTACACGACGGGGAGTCA
GGCAACTATGGATGAACGAAATAGACAGATCGCTGAGATAGGTGCCTCACTGATTAAGCATTGGTAACTG
TCAGACCAAGTTTACTCATATATACTTTAGATTGATTTAAAACTTCATTTTTAATTTAAAAGGATCTAGG
TGAAGATCCTTTTTGATAATCTCATGACCAAAATCCCTTAACGTGAGTTTTCGTTCCACTGAGCGTCAGA
CCCCGTAGAAAAGATCAAAGGATCTTCTTGAGATCCTTTTTTTCTGCGCGTAATCTGCTGCTTGCAAACA
AAAAAACCACCGCTACCAGCGGTGGTTTGTTTGCCGGATCAAGAGCTACCAACTCTTTTTCCGAAGGTAA
CTGGCTTCAGCAGAGCGCAGATACCAAATACTGTTCTTCTAGTGTAGCCGTAGTTAGGCCACCACTTCAA
GAACTCTGTAGCACCGCCTACATACCTCGCTCTGCTAATCCTGTTACCAGTGGCTGCTGCCAGTGGCGAT
AAGTCGTGTCTTACCGGGTTGGACTCAAGACGATAGTTACCGGATAAGGCGCAGCGGTCGGGCTGAACGG
GGGGTTCGTGCACACAGCCCAGCTTGGAGCGAACGACCTACACCGAACTGAGATACCTACAGCGTGAGCT
ATGAGAAAGCGCCACGCTTCCCGAAGGGAGAAAGGCGGACAGGTATCCGGTAAGCGGCAGGGTCGGAACA
GGAGAGCGCACGAGGGAGCTTCCAGGGGGAAACGCCTGGTATCTTTATAGTCCTGTCGGGTTTCGCCACC
TCTGACTTGAGCGTCGATTTTTGTGATGCTCGTCAGGGGGGCGGAGCCTATGGAAAAACGCCAGCAACGC
GGCCTTTTTACGGTTCCTGGCCTTTTGCTGGCCTTTTGCTCACATGTTCTTTCCTGCGTTATCCCCTGAT
TCTGTGGATAACCGTATTACCGCCTTTGAGTGAGCTGATACCGCTCGCCGCAGCCGAACGACCGAGCGCA
GCGAGTCAGTGAGCGAGGAAGCGGAAGAGCGCCCAATACGCAAACCGCCTCTCCCCGCGCGTTGGCCGAT
TCATTAATGCAGCTGGCACGACAGGTTTCCCGACTGGAAAGCGGGCAGTGAGCGCAACGCAATTAATGTG
AGTTAGCTCACTCATTAGGCACCCCAGGCTTTACACTTTATGCTTCCGGCTCGTATGTTGTGTGGAATTG
TGAGCGGATAACAATTTCACACAGGAAACAGCTATGACCATGATTACGCCAAGCGCGCAATTAACCCTCA
CTAAAGGGAACAAAAGCTGGAGCTGCAAGC
