>Addgene plasmid #142744 | TFORF1167 | depositor partial sequence | sequence record 280370 | Insert
ACCGCCACCATGTTTGGGATTCAGGAGAATATTCCGCGCGGGGGGACGACCATGAAGGAGGAGCCGCTGG
GCAGCGGCATGAACCCGGTGCGCTCGTGGATGCACACGGCGGGCGTGGTGGACGCCAACACGGCCGCCCA
GAGCGGCGTGGGGCTGGCGCGGGCGCACTTCGAGAAGCAGCCGCCTTCCAACCTCCGGAAATCCAATTTC
TTCCACTTCGTGCTGGCGCTCTACGATAGGCAGGGGCAGCCGGTGGAGATTGAAAGGACCGCTTTTGTGG
ACTTTGTGGAGAAAGAGAAAGAGCCAAACAACGAGAAAACCAACAACGGCATCCACTATAAACTCCAGTT
ATTGTACAGCAACGGAGTCAGAACAGAGCAAGATCTGTATGTTCGCCTCATAGATTCAATGACCAAACAG
GCCATCGTCTACGAGGGCCAGGACAAGAACCCGGAGATGTGCCGTGTGCTGCTGACCCACGAGATCATGT
GCAGCCGGTGCTGTGACAAGAAAAGTTGTGGCAATAGAAACGAAACGCCCTCAGACCCTGTAATCATTGA
CAGATTCTTTCTAAAGTTTTTCCTCAAGTGCAATCAGAACTGTTTGAAGAATGCAGGCAACCCTCGAGAT
ATGCGGAGATTCCAGGTTGTTGTATCGACAACAGTCAACGTGGACGGCCACGTGCTGGCCGTGTCAGACA
ACATGTTTGTGCACAACAATTCCAAACACGGGAGGCGGGCCCGCCGCCTAGACCCGTCAGAAGGTACGGC
CCCTTCTTATCTGGAAAATGCCACTCCGTGCATCAAGGCCATCAGTCCCAGTGAAGGCTGGACCACGGGG
GGTGCCACCGTCATCATAATTGGCGACAACTTCTTTGACGGGCTGCAAGTTGTATTCGGAACTATGTTGG
TGTGGAGCGAGCTGATAACTCCCCATGCCATCCGAGTCCAGACCCCGCCGAGGCACATTCCTGGCGTCGT
CGAAGTGACCCTCTCCTACAAATCCAAGCAGTTCTGCAAAGGTGCTCCTGGGCGCTTTGTCTACACCGCC
CTTAATGAACCAACCATAGATTACGGCTTTCAGAGGTTGCAGAAAGTGATCCCAAGACATCCGGGTGATC
CCGAAAGGTTACCCAAGGAGGTGTTACTGAAGCGGGCGGCGGACCTGGTGGAAGCCTTATACGGAATGCC
TCACAACAACCAGGAGATCATCTTGAAGCGAGCGGCGGACATCGCCGAGGCGCTGTACAGCGTTCCCCGC
AATCACAACCAGATCCCCACCCTGGGCAACAACCCTGCACACACGGGCATGATGGGCGTCAACTCCTTCA
GCAGCCAGCTAGCCGTCAACGTGTCAGAGACGTCACAAGCCAACGACCAAGTCGGCTACAGTCGCAATAC
AAGCAGCGTGTCCCCGCGAGGCTACGTCCCCAGCAGTACTCCCCAGCAGTCCAATTACAACACAGTCAGC
ACTAGCATGAATGGATATGGAAGTGGCGCCATGGCCAGTCTAGGGGTCCCTGGCTCGCCTGGATTTCTTA
ATGGCTCCTCCGCTAACTCTCCCTACGGCATAGTGCCGTCCAGCCCCACCATGGCAGCCTCTTCGGTCAC
CCTCCCTTCAAACTGTAGCAGCACACACGGCATTTTCTCATTCTCACCTGCCAATGTCATCTCCGCAGTG
AAACAGAAGAGCGCCTTCGCGCCCGTGGTCCGGCCCCAAGCCTCTCCTCCTCCTTCCTGCACCAGCGCCA
ACGGGAATGGACTGCAAGCTATGTCTGGGCTGGTAGTCCCGCCAATGTAGTAATGAACTAGTCCGTAACT
TGAAAGTATTTCGATTTCTTGGCTTTATATATCTTGTGGAAAGGACGACGATCACCACGCCAGCTAGCGA
TC
