>Addgene plasmid #142744 | TFORF1167 | depositor partial sequence | sequence record 280371 | Barcode
CGATCACCACGCCAGCTAGCGATC
